>Addgene plasmid #239582 | pTrc-GWS1B | addgene full sequence | sequence record 477888 | Addgene NGS Result
TTGAGATCCTTTTTTTCTGCGCGTAATCTGCTGCTTGCAAACAAAAAAACCACCGCTACCAGCGGTGGTT
TGTTTGCCGGATCAAGAGCTACCAACTCTTTTTCCGAAGGTAACTGGCTTCAGCAGAGCGCAGATACCAA
ATACTGTCCTTCTAGTGTAGCCGTAGTTAGGCCACCACTTCAAGAACTCTGTAGCACCGCCTACATACCT
CGCTCTGCTAATCCTGTTACCAGTGGCTGCTGCCAGTGGCGATAAGTCGTGTCTTACCGGGTTGGACTCA
AGACGATAGTTACCGGATAAGGCGCAGCGGTCGGGCTGAACGGGGGGTTCGTGCACACAGCCCAGCTTGG
AGCGAACGACCTACACCGAACTGAGATACCTACAGCGTGAGCTATGAGAAAGCGCCACGCTTCCCGAAGG
GAGAAAGGCGGACAGGTATCCGGTAAGCGGCAGGGTCGGAACAGGAGAGCGCACGAGGGAGCTTCCAGGG
GGAAACGCCTGGTATCTTTATAGTCCTGTCGGGTTTCGCCACCTCTGACTTGAGCGTCGATTTTTGTGAT
GCTCGTCAGGGGGGCGGAGCCTATGGAAAAACGCCAGCAACGCGGCCTTTTTACGGTTCCTGGCCTTTTG
CTGGCCTTTTGCTCACATGTTCTTTCCTGCGTTATCCCCTGATTCTGTGGATAACCGTATTACCGCCTTT
GAGTGAGCTGATACCGCTCGCCGCAGCCGAACGACCGAGCGCAGCGAGTCAGTGAGCGAGGAAGCGGAAG
AGCGCCTGATGCGGTATTTTCTCCTTACGCATCTGTGCGGTATTTCACACCGCATATGGTGCACTCTCAG
TACAATCTGCTCTGATGCCGCATAGTTAAGCCAGTATACACTCCGCTATCGCTACGTGACTGGGTCATGG
CTGCGCCCCGACACCCGCCAACACCCGCTGACGCGCCCTGACGGGCTTGTCTGCTCCCGGCATCCGCTTA
CAGACAAGCTGTGACCGTCTCCGGGAGCTGCATGTGTCAGAGGTTTTCACCGTCATCACCGAAACGCGCG
AGGCAGCAGATCAATTCGCGCGCGAAGGCGAAGCGGCATGCATTTACGTTGACACCATCGAATGGTGCAA
AACCTTTCGCGGTATGGCATGATAGCGCCCGGAAGAGAGTCAATTCAGGGTGGTGAATGTGAAACCAGTA
ACGTTATACGATGTCGCAGAGTATGCCGGTGTCTCTTATCAGACCGTTTCCCGCGTGGTGAACCAGGCCA
GCCACGTTTCTGCGAAAACGCGGGAAAAAGTGGAAGCGGCGATGGCGGAGCTGAATTACATTCCCAACCG
CGTGGCACAACAACTGGCGGGCAAACAGTCGTTGCTGATTGGCGTTGCCACCTCCAGTCTGGCCCTGCAC
GCGCCGTCGCAAATTGTCGCGGCGATTAAATCTCGCGCCGATCAACTGGGTGCCAGCGTGGTGGTGTCGA
TGGTAGAACGAAGCGGCGTCGAAGCCTGTAAAGCGGCGGTGCACAATCTTCTCGCGCAACGCGTCAGTGG
GCTGATCATTAACTATCCGCTGGATGACCAGGATGCCATTGCTGTGGAAGCTGCCTGCACTAATGTTCCG
GCGTTATTTCTTGATGTCTCTGACCAGACACCCATCAACAGTATTATTTTCTCCCATGAAGACGGTACGC
GACTGGGCGTGGAGCATCTGGTCGCATTGGGTCACCAGCAAATCGCGCTGTTAGCGGGCCCATTAAGTTC
TGTCTCGGCGCGTCTGCGTCTGGCTGGCTGGCATAAATATCTCACTCGCAATCAAATTCAGCCGATAGCG
GAACGGGAAGGCGACTGGAGTGCCATGTCCGGTTTTCAACAAACCATGCAAATGCTGAATGAGGGCATCG
TTCCCACTGCGATGCTGGTTGCCAACGATCAGATGGCGCTGGGCGCAATGCGCGCCATTACCGAGTCCGG
GCTGCGCGTTGGTGCGGATATCTCGGTAGTGGGATACGACGATACCGAAGACAGCTCATGTTATATCCCG
CCGTTAACCACCATCAAACAGGATTTTCGCCTGCTGGGGCAAACCAGCGTGGACCGCTTGCTGCAACTCT
CTCAGGGCCAGGCGGTGAAGGGCAATCAGCTGTTGCCCGTCTCACTGGTGAAAAGAAAAACCACCCTGGC
GCCCAATACGCAAACCGCCTCTCCCCGCGCGTTGGCCGATTCATTAATGCAGCTGGCACGACAGGTTTCC
CGACTGGAAAGCGGGCAGTGAGCGCAACGCAATTAATGTAAGTTAGCGCGAATTGATCTGGTTTGACAGC
TTATCATCGACTGCACGGTGCACCAATGCTTCTGGCGTCAGGCAGCCATCGGAAGCTGTGGTATGGCTGT
GCAGGTCGTAAATCACTGCATAATTCGTGTCGCTCAAGGCGCACTCCCGTTCTGGATAATGTTTTTTGCG
CCGACATCATAACGGTTCTGGCAAATATTCTGAAATGAGCTGTTGACAATTAATCATCCGGCTCGTATAA
TGTGTGGAATTGTGAGCGGATAACAATTTCACACAGGAAACAGCGCCGCTGAGAAAAAGCGAAGCGGCAC
TGCTCTTTAACAATTTATCAGACAATCTGTGTGGGCACTCGACCGGAATTATCGATTAACTTTATTATTA
AAAATTAAAGAGGTATATATTAATGTATCGATTAAATAAGGAGGAATAAACCATGGACCAAAGTAATCGT
TACGCCGACTTATCCTTGAAAGAGGAGGACTTGATCAAGGGGGGGAATCATATCCTGGTTGCCTATACAA
TGGAACCCGCTGCCGGGGTCGGATATCTTGAAGCAGCCGCCCACATTGCCGCAGAGAGTTCTACTGGAAC
CAATGTGGAGGTCTCGACTACGGATGAATTTACAAAAGGGGTCGATGCTCTTGTGTATTTCATTGATGAG
GCCAAGGGCATCATGAAGGTCGCGTATCCTAATGATCTGTTCGATCGCAATGTTACCGATGGGCGCGTGA
TGATCGTTTCCTTCTTGACCCTTTGTATTGGAAATAATCAAGGAATGGGAGACATTGCAAATCTGCAGAT
GCAGGACTTCTACGTTCCCCCGCGTATGTTGCAACTGTTTGACGGGCCTGCGAAGGATATTTCAGATTTA
TGGCGCATCTTGGGTCGTCCAGTTAAAGATGGTGGGTACATCTCAGGAACAATTATTAAACCGAAATTAG
GTCTTCGTCCCGAACCTTTCGCTAAGGCAGCCTATCAATTTTGGCTTGGCGGTGATTTTATCAAGAATGA
TGAGCCCCAAGGTAACCAGGTATTTTGCCCAATCAAGAAAGTCCTGCCCTTGGTTTACGATTCGTTAAAG
CGCGCCCAGGACGAAACTGGGCAAGCCAAATTGTTTAGTATGAACATCACGGCAGATGATCATTACGAGA
TGTGCGCGCGCGCTGACTTTGCCCTTGAAACCTTCGGGCCGGATGCTGACAAAGTGGCCTTTCTTGTTGA
CGGTTTTGTCGGTGGGCCGGGGATGGTTACAACAGCCCGTCGCCAATATCCCTCCCAATACTTGCACTAC
CACCGTGCAGGTCACGGCATGGTGACTAGCCCATCCTCTAAGCGCGGATACACGGCCTTTGTGCTGGCGA
AGATGAGTCGTTTACAAGGGGCATCCGGGATCCATGTTGGCACTATGGGATACGGAAAAATGGAAGGCGG
CAAAGACGATCGCATTATTGCCTACATGATCGAGCGTGATAGCTGCACGGGACCATTCTATCATCAAGAG
TGGTATGGTATGAAGCCTACAACTCCAATTATTTCTGGAGGTATGAACGCTTTGCGTTTGCCTGGCTTCT
TCGAGAATCTGGGACACGGAAACGTAATTAACACTGCTGGCGGTGGAAGCTACGGCCATATCGACTCGCC
AGCGGCAGGAGCTGTCTCGTTACGCCAGGCCTATGAATGTTGGAAAGCTGGGGCCGATCCTATCGAGTGG
GCTAAGGAGCACAAGGAATTCGCGCGTGCGTTTGAATCCTTTCCAAAAGACGCGGACAAATTGTTCCCCG
GATGGCGCGAAAAATTAGGAGTACATAAACACCACCACCACCACCACTAGTGGTTTAATTAACGCAGCCT
GAATGGCGAATAGGAGCTCAAGCTTGGCTGTTTTGGCGGATGAGAGAAGATTTTCAGCCTGATACAGATT
AAATCAGAACGCAGAAGCGGTCTGATAAAACAGAATTTGCCTGGCGGCAGTAGCGCGGTGGTCCCACCTG
ACCCCATGCCGAACTCAGAAGTGAAACGCCGTAGCGCCGATGGTAGTGTGGGGTCTCCCCATGCGAGAGT
AGGGAACTGCCAGGCATCAAATAAAACGAAAGGCTCAGTCGAAAGACTGGGCCTTTCGTTTTATCTGTTG
TTTGTCGGTGAACGCTCTCCTGAGTAGGACAAATCCGCCGGGAGCGGATTTGAACGTTGCGAAGCAACGG
CCCGGAGGGTGGCGGGCAGGACGCCCGCCATAAACTGCCAGGCATCAAATTAAGCAGAAGGCCATCCTGA
CGGATGGCCTTTTTGCGTTTCTACAAACTCTTTTGTTTATTTTTCTAAATACATTCAAATATGTATCCGC
TCATGAGACAATAACCCTGATAAATGCTTCAATAATATTGAAAAAGGAAGAGTATGAGTATTCAACATTT
CCGTGTCGCCCTTATTCCCTTTTTTGCGGCATTTTGCCTTCCTGTTTTTGCTCACCCAGAAACGCTGGTG
AAAGTAAAAGATGCTGAAGATCAGTTGGGTGCACGAGTGGGTTACATCGAACTGGATCTCAACAGCGGTA
AGATCCTTGAGAGTTTTCGCCCCGAAGAACGTTTTCCAATGATGAGCACTTTTAAAGTTCTGCTATGTGG
CGCGGTATTATCCCGTGTTGACGCCGGGCAAGAGCAACTCGGTCGCCGCATACACTATTCTCAGAATGAC
TTGGTTGAGTACTCACCAGTCACAGAAAAGCATCTTACGGATGGCATGACAGTAAGAGAATTATGCAGTG
CTGCCATAACCATGAGTGATAACACTGCGGCCAACTTACTTCTGACAACGATCGGAGGACCGAAGGAGCT
AACCGCTTTTTTGCACAACATGGGGGATCATGTAACTCGCCTTGATCGTTGGGAACCGGAGCTGAATGAA
GCCATACCAAACGACGAGCGTGACACCACGATGCCTGTAGCAATGGCAACAACGTTGCGCAAACTATTAA
CTGGCGAACTACTTACTCTAGCTTCCCGGCAACAATTAATAGACTGGATGGAGGCGGATAAAGTTGCAGG
ACCACTTCTGCGCTCGGCCCTTCCGGCTGGCTGGTTTATTGCTGATAAATCTGGAGCCGGTGAGCGTGGG
TCTCGCGGTATCATTGCAGCACTGGGGCCAGATGGTAAGCCCTCCCGTATCGTAGTTATCTACACGACGG
GGAGTCAGGCAACTATGGATGAACGAAATAGACAGATCGCTGAGATAGGTGCCTCACTGATTAAGCATTG
GTAACTGTCAGACCAAGTTTACTCATATATACTTTAGATTGATTTAAAACTTCATTTTTAATTTAAAAGG
ATCTAGGTGAAGATCCTTTTTGATAATCTCATGACCAAAATCCCTTAACGTGAGTTTTCGTTCCACTGAG
CGTCAGACCCCGTAGAAAAGATCAAAGGATCTTC
Features (pLannotate 1.2.2; 19 found; start..end, strand, type, name):
      1..589     +  rep_origin     ori: high-copy-number ColE1/pMB1/pBR322/pUC origin of replication
    775..915     -  misc_feature   bom: basis of mobility region from pBR322
   1017..1057    -  CDS            rop (fragment): Rop protein, which maintains plasmids at low copy number; rop
   1101..1178    +  promoter       lacIq promoter: lacI (mutant); In the lacIq allele, a single base change in the promoter boosts expression of the lacI gene about 10-fold.
   1179..2261    +  CDS            lacI: lac repressor; lacI; The lac repressor binds to the lac operator to inhibit transcription in E. coli. This inhibition can be relieved by adding lactose or isopropyl-β-D-thiogalactopyranoside (IPTG).
   2303..2320    +  promoter       tet promoter (fragment): E. coli promoter for tetracycline efflux protein gene
   2316..2417    -  CDS            yciV (fragment): RNAAM_ECOLI - Also known as trpH From Escherichia coli (strain K12).
   2493..2522    +  promoter       trc promoter: strong E. coli promoter; hybrid between the trp and lac UV5 promoters
   2530..2546    +  protein_bind   lac operator: The lac repressor binds to the lac operator to inhibit transcription in E. coli. This inhibition can be relieved by adding lactose or isopropyl-β-D-thiogalactopyranoside (IPTG). lac repressor encoded by lacI
   2563..2632    +  misc_feature   rrnG antiterminator: antiterminator from the E. coli rrnG leader region (Berg et al., 1989)
   2683..2709    +  CDS            minicistron: synthetic cistron containing a ribosome binding site (Shine-Dalgarno sequence), for enhancing the bacterial expression of a downstream cistron (Schoner, 1997) This first cistron should terminate 3 bp upstream of the ATG for the second cistron.
   2713..4089    +  CDS            cbbM: RBL2_THIDA - Also known as cbbL2. Experimental evidence at protein level: Swiss-Prot protein existence level 1. RuBisCO catalyzes two reactions: the carboxylation of D- ribulose 1,5-bisphosphate, the primary event in carbon dioxide fixation, as well as the oxidative fragmentation of the pentose substrate. Both reactions occur simultaneously and in competition at the same active site. From Thiobacillus denitrificans (strain ATCC 25259).
   4090..4107    +  CDS            9xHis (fragment): 9xHis affinity tag
   4123..4140    +  CDS            lacZα (fragment): LacZα fragment of β-galactosidase; lacZ fragment
   4239..4354    +  ncRNA          5S rRNA: Accession: RF00001 - 5S ribosomal RNA
   4358..4444    +  terminator     rrnB T1 terminator: Escherichia coli rrnB; transcription terminator T1 from the E. coli rrnB gene
   4536..4563    +  terminator     rrnB T2 terminator: transcription terminator T2 from the E. coli rrnB gene
   4582..4673    +  promoter       AmpR promoter: bla
   4674..5534    +  CDS            AmpR: β-lactamase; bla; confers resistance to ampicillin, carbenicillin, and related antibiotics
