[The description below was written by a language model from this plasmid's Addgene catalogue record and pLannotate feature annotations shown in this document.]
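Description:
pTrc-GWS1B is a 5.7 kb bacterial expression plasmid built on the commercial pTrc backbone and used to produce the GWS1B Rubisco in E. coli. It replicates from a high-copy ColE1/pMB1-type origin; only a short remnant of rop is annotated, alongside the pBR322 bom region. Selection is by ampicillin through a β-lactamase gene with its own promoter.

The insert, about 1.4 kb and introduced by Gibson assembly, is the wild-type Rubisco coding sequence from a member of the Gallionellaceae, carrying a C-terminal 6xHis tag for affinity purification. The automated annotation labels this reading frame cbbM by similarity to the Thiobacillus denitrificans enzyme, a homology-based call consistent with a form II, large-subunit-only Rubisco rather than an indication of the actual source. The 18 nt feature it calls a "9xHis fragment" corresponds to the six-histidine tag.

Transcription is driven by the strong hybrid trc promoter, followed by a lac operator. The plasmid also carries lacI under the lacIq promoter, so expression is repressed until it is induced with IPTG. Between the operator and the gene lie the rrnG antiterminator and a short minicistron with a Shine-Dalgarno sequence, which reduce premature termination and improve translation initiation on the downstream cistron. The rrnB T1 and T2 terminators, with an adjoining 5S rRNA segment, close the transcription unit.

The associated work concerns in vivo directed evolution of a very fast Rubisco from a semianaerobic environment towards oxygen resistance. In that context the plasmid serves as the high-copy expression construct for the unmutated parental enzyme.
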