Addgene plasmid #239582: pTrc-GWS1B
Purpose: High copy vector for expression of GWS1B Rubisco
Depositing lab: Matthew D. Shoulders. Depositing organization: Massachusetts Institute of Technology. Publication: In vivo directed evolution of an ultrafast Rubisco from a semianaerobic environment imparts oxygen resistance. McDonald JL, Shapiro NP, Mengiste AA, Kaines S, Whitney SM, Wilson RH, Shoulders MD. Proc Natl Acad Sci U S A. 2025 Jul 8;122(27):e2505083122. doi: 10.1073/pnas.2505083122. Epub 2025 Jun 30. PubMed 40587785.
Backbone
  Vector backbone: pTrc
  Backbone manufacturer: Invitrogen
  Backbone size w/o insert (bp): 4307
  Total vector size (bp): 5704
  Modifications to backbone: None
  Vector type: Bacterial Expression
Growth in bacteria
  Bacterial resistance: Ampicillin, 100 μg/mL
  Growth temperature: 37°C
  Growth strain: DH5alpha
  Copy number: High Copy
Gene/Insert
  Gene/Insert name: GWS1B Rubisco (6X his)
  Species: Gallionellaceae
  Insert size (bp): 1395
  Mutation: Wild-type
  GenBank ID: ALP32085.1
  Promoter: Trc
  Tag / fusion protein: 6X histag (C terminal on insert)
  Cloning method: Gibson Cloning
  Sequencing primers: 5′ gcgcaacgcaattaatgtaa; 3′ aaattctgttttatcagacc
Terms and licenses: Academic/Nonprofit Terms; Industry Terms: Not Available to Industry
Depositor comments: Please visit https://doi.org/10.1101/2025.02.17.638297 for bioRxiv preprint.
How to cite: pTrc-GWS1B was a gift from Matthew D. Shoulders (Addgene plasmid # 239582 ; http://n2t.net/addgene:239582 ; RRID:Addgene_239582)
